>Addgene plasmid #8998 | pKH3-avian RSK1 | addgene partial sequence | sequence record 17547 | 8998 with SP6
ACTGCACCTCGGTTCTAAGCTTCTGCAGGTCGACTCTAGAATGTACCCATACGATGTTCCAGATTACGCT
GGATCTTACCCATACGATGTTCCAGATTACGCTGGATCTTACCCATACGATGTTCCAGATTACGCTGGAT
CCATGCCGCTCGCACAGCTGGCCGAGCCCTGGCCCAACATGGAGCTGGTGCAGCTGGACACGGAGAATGG
GCAGGCTGCTCCAGAGGAAGGCGGGAACCCTCCGTGCAAGGCAAAGTCAGACATCACTTGGGTAGAGAAA
GATCTGGTGGACTCAACAGACAAGGGCGAGGGCGTTGTGAAGGAAATCAACATCACGCACCATGTGAAGG
AGGGCTCTGAGAAGGCCGACCCTTCGCAGTTTGAGCTTCTGAAGGTTCTGGGACAGGGCTCTTTTGGCAA
GGTTTTCTTGGTAAGAAAAATAACACCACCAGACAGCAACCACCTCTATGCCATGAAAGTGCTTAAAAAG
GCAACACTGAAAGTGCGTGATCGTGTAAGGACAAAGATAGAGAGAGACATCCTAGCTGATGTAAACCATC
CCTTTGTGGTAAAGCTGCACTACGCATTCCAGACAGAGGGGAAGCTGTATCTCATCTTGGATTTCCTCCG
AGGAGGTGACCTTTTCACTCGGCTTTCCAAAGAGGTCATGTTCACAGAAGAGGATGTGAAG
