[The description below was written by a language model from this plasmid's Addgene catalogue record.]
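Description:
pKH3-avian RSK1 is a mammalian expression plasmid built on the pKH3 backbone (about 4.8 kb without the insert) that carries the chicken (Gallus gallus) RSK1 coding sequence, corresponding to the RPS6KA1 gene encoding p90 ribosomal S6 kinase 1. The insert was placed between BamHI and EcoRI sites, both of which remain intact, so the cDNA can be excised or exchanged by restriction digestion. The backbone supplies a triple haemagglutinin (3x HA) epitope tag that is fused to the N terminus of the kinase, allowing the expressed protein to be detected or immunoprecipitated with anti-HA antibodies independently of endogenous RSK in the host cells. In bacteria the plasmid is maintained at high copy number under ampicillin selection. An SP6 primer site lies upstream of the insert for sequence verification. The record does not state which promoter drives expression in mammalian cells, the origin of replication, the insert size, or whether any mammalian selection marker is present, and no feature table is available to fill these in.

RSK1 is a serine/threonine kinase that acts downstream of the ERK/MAP kinase pathway. The associated publication concerns the regulatory events that accompany membrane targeting of p90 RSK1, which suggests that this construct provides an epitope-tagged kinase for transient transfection studies of RSK1 activation, phosphorylation and localisation. No mutations are recorded, so it is likely the unmodified form, though the record does not say so. Typical uses would include expression in cultured mammalian cells followed by HA immunoprecipitation, immunoblotting, kinase assays or immunofluorescence.
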