Addgene plasmid #8998: pKH3-avian RSK1
Depositing lab: John Blenis. Publication: Characterization of regulatory events associated with membrane targeting of p90 ribosomal S6 kinase 1. Richards SA, Dreisbach VC, Murphy LO, Blenis J. Mol Cell Biol. 2001 Nov . 21(21):7470-80. 10.1128/MCB.21.21.7470-7480.2001 PubMed 11585927.
Backbone
  Vector backbone: pKH3
  Backbone size w/o insert (bp): 4800
  Vector type: Mammalian Expression
Growth in bacteria
  Bacterial resistance: Ampicillin, 100 μg/mL
  Growth temperature: 37°C
  Growth strain: DH5alpha
  Copy number: High Copy
Gene/Insert
  Gene/Insert name: RSK
  Species: G. gallus (chicken)
  Entrez Gene: RPS6KA1 (a.k.a. RPS6KA, RSK)
  Tag / fusion protein: 3x HA (N terminal on backbone)
  Cloning method: Restriction Enzyme; 5′ cloning site BamHI (not destroyed); 3′ cloning site EcoRI (not destroyed)
  Sequencing primers: 5′ SP6
Terms and licenses: Academic/Nonprofit Terms; Industry Terms: Not Available to Industry
How to cite: pKH3-avian RSK1 was a gift from John Blenis (Addgene plasmid # 8998 ; http://n2t.net/addgene:8998 ; RRID:Addgene_8998)
